Addgene plasmid #147046: pnYC-NpHG_N
Purpose: (Empty Backbone) Bacterial Expression vector
Depositing lab: Elisa Izaurralde. Depositing organization: Max Planck Institute for Developmental Biology. Publication: Deciphering correct strategies for multiprotein complex assembly by co-expression: application to complexes as large as the histone octamer. Diebold ML, Fribourg S, Koch M, Metzger T, Romier C. J Struct Biol. 2011 Aug;175(2):178-88. doi: 10.1016/j.jsb.2011.02.001. Epub 2011 Feb 12. PubMed 21320604.
Backbone
  Vector backbone: pnYC
  Vector type: Bacterial Expression
Growth in bacteria
  Bacterial resistance: Chloramphenicol, 25 μg/mL
  Growth temperature: 37°C
  Growth strain: DH5alpha
  Copy number: Low Copy
Gene/Insert
  Gene/Insert name: None
Terms and licenses: Academic/Nonprofit Terms; Industry Terms: Not Available to Industry
Depositor comments: Plasmids from this collection were made available to the research community and donated after the lab closed. Please note that the sequence provided by the depositing laboratory may be theoretical/predicted or based on Sanger sequencing results. There may be discrepancies between sequencing results obtained by Addgene and the depositor sequence. If an Addgene verified sequence is not available, please contact before placing your order to request that our lab fully sequence the plasmid.
How to cite: pnYC-NpHG_N was a gift from Elisa Izaurralde (Addgene plasmid # 147046 ; http://n2t.net/addgene:147046 ; RRID:Addgene_147046)
