[The description below was written by a language model from this plasmid's Addgene catalogue record and pLannotate feature annotations shown in this document.]
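Description:
pnYC-NpHG_N is an empty bacterial expression backbone of about 5.1 kb from the pnYC family, deposited as part of a vector set associated with work on co-expression strategies for assembling multiprotein complexes in E. coli. It replicates from a p15A origin, which gives a low to medium copy number and is compatible with ColE1-type plasmids, so it can be maintained alongside a second expression vector in the same cell. Selection is by chloramphenicol, through a chloramphenicol acetyltransferase gene driven by its native cat promoter. The scattered tetracycline-resistance fragments, tet promoter, IS1 fragment and short resD and RSF-origin matches in the annotation appear to be non-functional remnants of the ancestral cloning vector, with the expression cassette interrupting the former tetracycline gene.

The expression cassette is a standard T7 system: a T7 promoter followed by a lac operator for IPTG-inducible control, the phage T7 gene 10 ribosome binding site, and a T7 terminator downstream. This arrangement requires a host that supplies T7 RNA polymerase. No lacI gene is annotated on the plasmid, so repression would presumably depend on repressor supplied from elsewhere. Between the RBS and terminator lie a short match to a composite His/TEV-type tag and a complete Schistosoma japonicum glutathione S-transferase coding sequence. This suggests that an inserted gene would be produced as an N-terminal His- and GST-tagged fusion for solubility enhancement and affinity purification. The record does not describe the tag architecture, any protease cleavage site or the cloning sites explicitly. No insert is present; users clone their own gene of interest, typically for co-expression and purification of protein complex subunits.
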