Features (pLannotate 1.2.2; 18 found; start..end, strand, type, name):
    739..834     -  CDS            resD (fragment): REDF_ECOLI - Also known as D. Protein inferred from homology: Swiss-Prot protein existence level 3. Acts as a repressor of transcription and as a site-specific resolvase that cleaves at the RfsF site. From Escherichia coli (strain K12).
    824..881     +  CDS            TcR (fragment): tetracycline efflux protein; tet; confers resistance to tetracycline
    878..971     -  CDS            TcR (fragment): tetracycline efflux protein; tet; confers resistance to tetracycline
   1475..2375    -  CDS            TcR (fragment): tetracycline efflux protein; tet; confers resistance to tetracycline
   2402..2420    +  promoter       T7 promoter: promoter for bacteriophage T7 RNA polymerase
   2421..2445    +  protein_bind   lac operator: The lac repressor binds to the lac operator to inhibit transcription in E. coli. This inhibition can be relieved by adding lactose or isopropyl-β-D-thiogalactopyranoside (IPTG). lac repressor encoded by lacI
   2460..2482    +  RBS            RBS: efficient ribosome binding site from bacteriophage T7 gene 10 (Olins and Rangwala, 1989)
   2501..2517    +  CDS            capTEV™ (fragment): composite tag for in vivo biotinylation, TEV protease cleavage, and 6xHis tagging
   2538..3188    +  CDS            GST: glutathione S-transferase from Schistosoma japonicum
   3294..3343    +  CDS            SET1 (fragment): solubility-enhancement tag derived from T7 phage gene 10B
   3351..3398    +  terminator     T7 terminator: transcription terminator for bacteriophage T7 RNA polymerase
   3421..3525    -  CDS            TcR (fragment): tetracycline efflux protein; tet; confers resistance to tetracycline
   3573..3601    -  promoter       tet promoter: E. coli promoter for tetracycline efflux protein gene
   3713..4258    +  rep_origin     p15A ori: Plasmids containing the medium-copy-number p15A origin of replication can be propagated in E. coli cells that contain a second plasmid with the ColE1 origin.
   4346..4401    +  rep_origin     RSF ori (fragment): Plasmids containing the RSF 1030 origin of replication can be propagated in E. coli cells that contain additional plasmids with compatible origins.
   4520..4663    -  mobile_element IS1 (fragment): prokaryotic transposable element IS1
   4784..4886    +  promoter       cat promoter: promoter of the E. coli cat gene encoding chloramphenicol acetyltransferase
   4887..441     +  CDS            CmR (across the origin): chloramphenicol acetyltransferase; cat; confers resistance to chloramphenicol
>Addgene plasmid #147046 | pnYC-NpHG_N | depositor full sequence | sequence record 289493 | Full Sequence
GGTATGGCAATGAAAGACGGTGAGCTGGTGATATGGGATAGTGTTCACCCTTGTTACACCGTTTTCCATG
AGCAAACTGAAACGTTTTCATCGCTCTGGAGTGAATACCACGACGATTTCCGGCAGTTTCTACACATATA
TTCGCAAGATGTGGCGTGTTACGGTGAAAACCTGGCCTATTTCCCTAAAGGGTTTATTGAGAATATGTTT
TTCGTCTCAGCCAATCCCTGGGTGAGTTTCACCAGTTTTGATTTAAACGTGGCCAATATGGACAACTTCT
TCGCCCCCGTTTTCACCATGGGCAAATATTATACGCAAGGCGACAAGGTGCTGATGCCGCTGGCGATTCA
GGTTCATCATGCCGTCTGTGATGGCTTCCATGTCGGCAGAATGCTTAATGAATTACAACAGTACTGCGAT
GAGTGGCAGGGCGGGGCGTAATTTTTTTAAGGCAGTTATTGGTGCCCTTAAACGCCTGGTGCTACGCCTG
AATAAGTGATAATAAGCGGATGAATGGCAGAAATTCGAAAGCAAATTCGACCCGGTCGTCGGTTCAGGGC
AGGGTCGTTAAATAGCCGCTTATGTCTATTGCTGGTTTACCGGTTTATTGACTACCGGAAGCAGTGTGAC
CGTGTGCTTCTCAAATGCCTGAGGCCAGTTTGCTCAGGCTCTCCCCGTGGAGGTAATAATTGACGATATG
ATCATTTATTCTGCCTCCCAGAGCCTGATAAAAACGGTTAGCGCTTCGTTAATACAGATGTAGGTGTTCC
ACAGGGTAGCCAGCAGCATCCTGCGATGCAGATCCGGAACATAATGGTGCAGGGCGCTTGTTTCGGCGTG
GGTATGGTGGCAGGCCCCGTGGCCGGGGGACTGTTGGGCGCTGCCGGCACCTGTCCTACGAGTTGCATGA
TAAAGAAGACAGTCATAAGTGCGGCGACGATAGTCATGCCCCGCGCCCACCGGAAGGAGCTACCGGACAG
CGGTGCGGACTGTTGTAACTCAGAATAAGAAATGAGGCCGCTCATGGCGTTGACTCTCAGTCATAGTATC
GTGGTATCACCGGTTGGTTCCACTCTCTGTTGCGGGCAACTTCAGCAGCACGTAGGGGACTTCCGCGTTT
CCAGACTTTACGAAACACGGAAACCGAAGACCATTCATGTTGTTGCTCAGGTCGCAGACGTTTTGCAGCA
GCAGTCGCTTCACGTTCGCTCGCGTATCGGTGATTCATTCTGCTAACCAGTAAGGCAACCCCGCCAGCCT
AGCCGGGTCCTCAACGACAGGAGCACGATCATGCGCACCCGTGGCCAGGACCCAACGCTGCCCGAGATGC
GCCGCGTGCGGCTGCTGGAGATGGCGGACGCGATGGATATGTTCTGCCAAGGGTTGGTTTGCGCATTCAC
AGTTCTCCGCAAGAATTGATTGGCTCCAATTCTTGGAGTGGTGAATCCGTTAGCGAGGTGCCGCCGGCTT
CCATTCAGGTCGAGGTGGCCCGGCTCCATGCACCGCGACGCAACGCGGGGAGGCAGACAAGGTATAGGGC
GGCGCCTACAATCCATGCCAACCCGTTCCATGTGCTCGCCGAGGCGGCATAAATCGCCGTGACGATCAGC
GGTCCAGTGATCGAAGTTAGGCTGGTAAGAGCCGCGAGCGATCCTTGAAGCTGTCCCTGATGGTCGTCAT
CTACCTGCCTGGACAGCATGGCCTGCAACGCGGGCATCCCGATGCCGCCGGAAGCGAGAAGAATCATAAT
GGGGAAGGCCATCCAGCCTCGCGTCGCGAACGCCAGCAAGACGTAGCCCAGCGCGTCGGCCGCCATGCCG
GCGATAATGGCCTGCTTCTCGCCGAAACGTTTGGTGGCGGGACCAGTGACGAAGGCTTGAGCGAGGGCGT
GCAAGATTCCGAATACCGCAAGCGACAGGCCGATCATCGTCGCGCTCCAGCGAAAGCGGTCCTCGCCGAA
AATGACCCAGAGCGCTGCCGGCACCTGTCCTACGAGTTGCATGATAAAGAAGACAGTCATAAGTGCGGCG
ACGATAGTCATGCCCCGCGCCCACCGGAAGGAGCTGACTGGGTTGAAGGCTCTCAAGGGCATCGGTCGAC
GCTCTCCCTTATGCGACTCCTGCATTAGGAAGCAGCCCAGTAGTAGGTTGAGGCCGTTGAGCACCGCCGC
CGCAAGGAATGGTGCATGCAAGGAGATGGCGCCCAACAGTCCCCCGGCCACGGGGCCTGCCACCATACCC
ACGCCGAAACAAGCGCTCATGAGCCCGAAGTGGCGAGCCCGATCTTCCCCATCGGTGATGTCGGCGATAT
AGGCGCCAGCAACCGCACCTGTGGCGCCGGTGATGCCGGCCACGATGCGTCCGGCGTAGAGGATCAGACT
AAGATCTCGATCCCGCGAAATTAATACGACTCACTATAGGGGAATTGTGAGCGGATAACAATTCCCCACT
AGTAATAATTTTGTTTAACTTTAAGAAGGAGATATACCATGAGCGGCAGCCATCATCATCATCATCACAG
CGGCAGCGGCTCCATGGCCCCTATACTAGGTTATTGGAAAATTAAGGGCCTTGTGCAACCCACTCGACTT
CTTTTGGAATATCTTGAAGAAAAATATGAAGAGCATTTGTATGAGCGCGATGAAGGTGATAAATGGCGAA
ACAAAAAGTTTGAATTGGGTTTGGAGTTTCCCAATCTTCCTTATTATATTGATGGTGATGTTAAATTAAC
ACAGTCTATGGCCATCATACGTTATATAGCTGACAAGCACAACATGTTGGGTGGTTGTCCAAAAGAGCGT
GCAGAGATTTCAATGCTTGAAGGAGCGGTTTTGGATATTAGATACGGTGTTTCGAGAATTGCATATAGTA
AAGACTTTGAAACTCTCAAAGTTGATTTTCTTAGCAAGCTACCTGAAATGCTGAAAATGTTCGAAGATCG
TTTATGTCATAAAACATATTTAAATGGTGATCATGTAACCCATCCTGACTTCATGTTGTATGACGCTCTT
GATGTTGTTTTATACATGGACCCAATGTGCCTGGATGCGTTCCCAAAATTAGTTTGTTTTAAAAAACGTA
TTGAAGCTATCCCACAAATTGATAAGTACTTGAAATCCAGCAAGTATATAGCATGGCCTTTGCAGGGCTG
GCAAGCCACGTTTGGTGGTGGCGACCATCCGCCAAAATCGGATGGTACCGGCAGCGGCCTGGAAGTTCTG
TTCCAGGGGCCCCATATGCTCGAGCTTAAGCAATTGGGATCCTAATAGTCTAGAGCTAGCCCTAGGAGAT
CCGGCTGCTAACAAAGCCCGAAAGGAAGCTGAGTTGGCTGCTGCCACCGCTGAGCAATAACTAGCATAAC
CCCTTGGGGCCTCTAAACGGGTCTTGAGGGGTTTTTTGCTGAAAGGAGGAACTATATCCGGATATCCCGC
AAGAGGCCCGGCAGTACCGGCATAACCAAGCCTATGCCTACAGCATCCAGGGTGACGGTGCCGAGGATGA
CGATGAGCGCATTGTTAGATTTCATACACGGTGCCTGACTGCGTTAGCAATTTAACTGTGATAAACTACC
GCATTAAAGCTTATCGATGATAAGCTGTCAAACATGAGAATTACAACTTATATCGTATGGGGCTGACTTC
AGGTGCTACATTTGAAGAGATAAATTGCACTGAAATCAAGAAATATTTTATCTGATTAATAAGATGATCT
TCTTGAGATCGTTTTGGTCTGCGCGTAATCTCTTGCTCTGAAAACGAAAAAACCGCCTTGCAGGGCGGTT
TTTCGAAGGTTCTCTGAGCTACCAACTCTTTGAACCGAGGTAACTGGCTTGGAGGAGCGCAGTCACCAAA
ACTTGTCCTTTCAGTTTAGCCTTAACCGGCGCATGACTTCAAGACTAACTCCTCTAAATCAATTACCAGT
GGCTGCTGCCAGTGGTGCTTTTGCATGTCTTTCCGGGTTGGACTCAAGACGATAGTTACCGGATAAGGCG
CAGCGGTCGGACTGAACGGGGGGTTCGTGCATACAGTCCAGCTTGGAGCGAACTGCCTACCCGGAACTGA
GTGTCAGGCGTGGAATGAGACAAACGCGGCCATAACAGCGGAATGACACCGGTAAACCGAAAGGCAGGAA
CAGGAGAGCGCACGAGGGAGCCGCCAGGGGGAAACGCCTGGTATCTTTATAGTCCTGTCGGGTTTCGCCA
CCACTGATTTGAGCGTCAGATTTCGTGATGCTTGTCAGGGGGGCGGAGCCTATGGAAAAACGGCTTTGCC
GCGGCCCTCTCACTTCCCTGTTAAGTATCTTCCTGGCATCTTCCAGGAAATCTCCGCCCCGTTCGTAAGC
CATTTCCGCTCGCCGCAGTCGAACGACCGAGCGTAGCGAGTCAGTGAGCGAGGAAGCGGAATATATCCTG
TATCACATATTCTGCTGACGCACCGGTGCAGCCTTTTTTCTCCTGCCACATGAAGCACTTCACTGACACC
CTCATCAGTGCCAACATAGTAAGCCAGTATACACTCCCCTAGCGCTGATGTCCGGCGGTGCTTTTGCCGT
TACGCACCACCCCGTCAGTAGCTGAACAGGAGGGACAGCTGATAGAAACAGAAGCCACTGGAGCACCTCA
AAAACACCATCATACACTAAATCAGTAAGTTGGCAGCATCACCCGACGCACTTTGCGCCGAATAAATACC
TGTGACGGAAGATCACTTCGCAGAATAAATAAATCCTGGTGTCCCTGTTGATACCGGGAAGCCCTGGGCC
AACTTTTGGCGAAAATGAGACGTTGATCGGCACGTAAGAGGTTCCAACTTTCACCATAATGAAATAAGAT
CACTACCGGGCGTATTTTTTGAGTTATCGAGATTTTCAGGAGCTAAGGAAGCTAAAATGGAGAAAAAAAT
CACTGGATATACCACCGTTGATATATCCCAATGGCATCGTAAAGAACATTTTGAGGCATTTCAGTCAGTT
GCTCAATGTACCTATAACCAGACCGTTCAGCTGGATATTACGGCCTTTTTAAAGACCGTAAAGAAAAATA
AGCACAAGTTTTATCCGGCCTTTATTCACATTCTTGCCCGCCTGATGAATGCTCATCCGGAATTC
